>Addgene plasmid #198184 | pcmv3-IRG1-L272Q-HA | addgene full sequence | sequence record 389089 | Addgene NGS Result
GACGGATCGGGAGATCTCCCGATCCCCTATGGTGCACTCTCAGTACAATCTGCTCTGATGCCGCATAGTT
AAGCCAGTATCTGCTCCCTGCTTGTGTGTTGGAGGTCGCTGAGTAGTGCGCGAGCAAAATTTAAGCTACA
ACAAGGCAAGGCTTGACCGACAATTGCATGAAGAATCTGCTTAGGGTTAGGCGTTTTGCGCTGCTTCGCG
AGTACATTTATATTGGCTCATGTCCAATATGACCGCCATGTTGACATTGATTATTGACTAGTTATTAATA
GTAATCAATTACGGGGTCATTAGTTCATAGCCCATATATGGAGTTCCGCGTTACATAACTTACGGTAAAT
GGCCCGCCTGGCTGACCGCCCAACGACCCCCGCCCATTGACGTCAATAATGACGTATGTTCCCATAGTAA
CGCCAATAGGGACTTTCCATTGACGTCAATGGGTGGAGTATTTACGGTAAACTGCCCACTTGGCAGTACA
TCAAGTGTATCATATGCCAAGTCCGCCCCCTATTGACGTCAATGACGGTAAATGGCCCGCCTGGCATTAT
GCCCAGTACATGACCTTACGGGACTTTCCTACTTGGCAGTACATCTACGTATTAGTCATCGCTATTACCA
TGGTGATGCGGTTTTGGCAGTACACCAATGGGCGTGGATAGCGGTTTGACTCACGGGGATTTCCAAGTCT
CCACCCCATTGACGTCAATGGGAGTTTGTTTTGGCACCAAAATCAACGGGACTTTCCAAAATGTCGTAAT
AACCCCGCCCCGTTGACGCAAATGGGCGGTAGGCGTGTACGGTGGGAGGTCTATATAAGCAGAGCTCGTT
TAGTGAACCGTCAGATCCTCACTCTCTTCCGCATCGCTGTCTGCGAGGGCCAGCTGTTGGGCTCGCGGTT
GAGGACAAACTCTTCGCGGTCTTTCCAGTACTCTTGGATCGGAAACCCGTCGGCCTCCGAACGGTACTCC
GCCACCGAGGGACCTGAGCGAGTCCGCATCGACCGGATCGGAAAACCTCTCGAGAAAGGCGTCTAACCAG
TCACAGTCGCAAGGTAGGCTGAGCACCGTGGCGGGCGGCAGCGGGTGGCGGTCGGGGTTGTTTCTGGCGG
AGGTGCTGCTGATGATGTAATTAAAGTAGGCGGTCTTGAGACGGCGGATGGTCGAGGTGAGGTGTGGCAG
GCTTGAGATCCAGCTGTTGGGGTGAGTACTCCCTCTCAAAAGCGGGCATTACTTCTGCGCTAAGATTGTC
AGTTTCCAAAAACGAGGAGGATTTGATATTCACCTGGCCCGATCTGGCCATACACTTGAGTGACAATGAC
ATCCACTTTGCCTTTCTCTCCACAGGTGTCCACTCCCAGGTCCAAGTTTAAACTTTAATACGACTCACTA
TAGGGGCCGCCACCAAGCTTGGTACCATGATGCTCAAGTCTATCACAGAAAGCTTTGCCACAGCAATCCA
TGGCTTGAAAGTGGGACACCTGACAGATCGTGTTATTCAGAGGAGCAAGAGGATGATTCTAGACACTCTG
GGTGCTGGGTTCCTGGGAACCACTACGGAAGTGTTTCACATAGCCAGCCAATATAGCAAGATCTACAGTT
CCAACATATCCAGCACTGTTTGGGGTCAGCCAGACATCAGGCTCCCGCCCACATATGCTGCTTTTGTGAA
CGGTGTGGCTATTCACTCCATGGATTTTGATGACACGTGGCACCCTGCCACCCACCCTTCTGGGGCTGTC
CTTCCTGTCCTCACAGCTTTAGCAGAAGCCCTGCCAAGGAGTCCAAAGTTTTCTGGCCTTGACCTGCTGC
TGGCTTTCAATGTTGGTATTGAAGTGCAAGGCCGATTACTGCATTTCGCCAAGGAGGCCAATGACATGCC
AAAGAGATTCCATCCCCCTTCCGTGGTAGGAACGTTGGGTAGTGCTGCTGCTGCATCCAAGTTTTTAGGA
CTTAGCTCGACAAAGTGCCGAGAAGCTCTGGCCATTGCTGTTTCCCATGCTGGGGCACCCATGGCCAATG
CTGCCACCCAGACCAAGCCCCTCCACATTGGCAATGCTGCCAAGCATGGGATAGAAGCTGCATTTTTGGC
AATGTTGGGTCTCCAAGGAAACAAGCAGGTCTTGGACTTGGAGGCAGGATTTGGGGCCTTTTATGCCAAC
TATTCCCCAAAAGTCCTTCCAAGCATAGCTTCCTACAGTTGGCTGCTGGACCAGCAGGACGTGGCCTTTC
AGCGTTTTCCTGCACATTTATCTACCCACTGGGTGGCAGACGCAGCTGCATCTGTGAGAAAGCACCTTGT
AGCAGAGAGAGCCCTGCTTCCAACTGACTACATTAAGAGAATTGTGCTCAGGATACCAAATGTCCAGTAT
GTAAACAGGCCCTTTCCAGTTTCGGAGCATGAAGCCCGTCATTCATTCCAGTATGTGGCCTGTGCCATGC
TGCTTGATGGTGGCATCACTGTCCCCTCATTCCATGAATGCCAGATCAACAGGCCACAGGTGAGAGAGCT
GCTCAGTAAGGTGGAGCTGGAGTACCCTCCGGACAACTTGCCAAGCTTCAACATACTGTACTGTGAAATA
AGTGTCACCCTCAAGGATGGAGCCACCTTCACAGATCGCTCTGATACCTTCTATGGGCACTGGAGAAAAC
CACTGAGCCAGGAGGACCTAGAGGAAAAGTTCAGAGCCAATGCCTCCAAGATGCTGTCCTGGGACACAGT
GGAAAGCCTTATAAAGATAGTCAAAAATCTAGAAGACCTAGAAGACTGTTCTGTGTTAACTACACTTCTC
AAAGGACCCTCTCCACCAGAGGTAGCTTCAAACTCTCCAGCATGTAATAATTCTATCACAAATCTCTCCT
ACCCATACGACGTACCAGATTACGCTTGAATCTAGAGCGGCCGCCGAATTCGGGCCCGTTTAAACCCGCT
GATCAGCCTCGACTGTGCCTTCTAGTTGCCAGCCATCTGTTGTTTGCCCCTCCCCCGTGCCTTCCTTGAC
CCTGGAAGGTGCCACTCCCACTGTCCTTTCCTAATAAAATGAGGAAATTGCATCGCATTGTCTGAGTAGG
TGTCATTCTATTCTGGGGGGTGGGGTGGGGCAGGACAGCAAGGGGGAGGATTGGGAAGACAATAGCAGGC
ATGCTGGGGATGCGGTGGGCTCTATGGCTTCTGAGGCGGAAAGAACCAGCTGGGGCTCTAGGGGGTATCC
CC
[124 nt withheld, positions 3223-3346]
C
[91 nt withheld, positions 3348-3438]
A
[49 nt withheld, positions 3440-3488]
CCTTTGACGTTGGAGTCCACGTTCTTT
[37 nt withheld, positions 3516-3552]
ACCCTATCTCGGTCTATTCTTTTGATTTATAAGGGATTTTGCCGATTTCGGCCTATTGGTTAAAAAATGA
GCTGATTTAACAAAAATTTAACGCGAATTAATTCTGTGGAATGTGTGTCAGTTAGGGTGTGGAAAGTCCC
CAGGCTCCCCAGCAGGCAGAAGTATGCAAAGCATGCATCTCAATTAGTCAGCAACCAGGTGTGGAAAGTC
CCCAGGCTCCCCAGCAGGCAGAAGTATGCAAAGCATGCATCTCAATTAGTCAGCAACCATAGTCCCGCCC
CTAACTCCGCCCATCCCGCCCCTAACTCCGCCCAGTTCCGCCCATTCTCCGCCCCATGGCTGACTAATTT
TTTTTATTTATGCAGAGGCCGAGGCCGCCTCTGCCTCTGAGCTATTCCAGAAGTAGTGAGGAGGCTTTTT
TGGAGGCCTAGGCTTTTGCAAAAAGCTCCCGGGAGCTTGTATATCCATTTTCGGATCTGATCAGCACGTG
ATGAAAAAGCCTGAACTCACCGCGACGTCTGTCGAGAAGTTTCTGATCGAAAAGTTCGACAGCGTCTCCG
ACCTGATGCAGCTCTCGGAGGGCGAAGAATCTCGTGCTTTCAGCTTCGATGTAGGAGGGCGTGGATATGT
CCTGCGGGTAAATAGCTGCGCCGATGGTTTCTACAAAGATCGTTATGTTTATCGGCACTTTGCATCGGCC
GCGCTCCCGATTCCGGAAGTGCTTGACATTGGGGAATTCAGCGAGAGCCTGACCTATTGCATCTCCCGCC
GTGCACAGGGTGTCACGTTGCAAGACCTGCCTGAAACCGAACTGCCCGCTGTTCTGCAGCCGGTCGCGGA
GGCCATGGATGCGATCGCTGCGGCCGATCTTAGCCAGACGAGCGGGTTCGGCCCATTCGGACCGCAAGGA
ATCGGTCAATACACTACATGGCGTGATTTCATATGCGCGATTGCTGATCCCCATGTGTATCACTGGCAAA
CTGTGATGGACGACACCGTCAGTGCGTCCGTCGCGCAGGCTCTCGATGAGCTGATGCTTTGGGCCGAGGA
CTGCCCCGAAGTCCGGCACCTCGTGCACGCGGATTTCGGCTCCAACAATGTCCTGACGGACAATGGCCGC
ATAACAGCGGTCATTGACTGGAGCGAGGCGATGTTCGGGGATTCCCAATACGAGGTCGCCAACATCTTCT
TCTGGAGGCCGTGGTTGGCTTGTATGGAGCAGCAGACGCGCTACTTCGAGCGGAGGCATCCGGAGCTTGC
AGGATCGCCGCGGCTCCGGGCGTATATGCTCCGCATTGGTCTTGACCAACTCTATCAGAGCTTGGTTGAC
GGCAATTTCGATGATGCAGCTTGGGCGCAGGGTCGATGCGACGCAATCGTCCGATCCGGAGCCGGGACTG
TCGGGCGTACACAAATCGCCCGCAGAAGCGCGGCCGTCTGGACCGATGGCTGTGTAGAAGTACTCGCCGA
TAGTGGAAACCGACGCCCCAGCACTCGTCCGAGGGCAAAGGAATAGCACGTGCTACGAGATTTCGATTCC
ACCGCCGCCTTCTATGAAAGGTTGGGCTTCGGAATCGTTTTCCGGGACGCCGGCTGGATGATCCTCCAGC
GCGGGGATCTCATGCTGGAGTTCTTCGCCCACCCCAACTTGTTTATTGCAGCTTATAATGGTTACAAATA
AAGCAATAGCATCACAAATTTCACAAATAAAGCATTTTTTTCACTGCATTCTAGTTGTGGTTTGTCCAAA
CTCATCAATGTATCTTATCATGTCTGTATACCGTCGACCTCTAGCTAGAGCTTGGCGTAATCATGGTCAT
AGCTGTTTCCTGTGTGAAATTGTTATCCGCTCACAATTCCACACAACATACGAGCCGGAAGCATAAAGTG
TAAAGCCTGGGGTGCCTAATGAGTGAGCTAACTCACATTAATTGCGTTGCGCTCACTGCCCGCTTTCCAG
TCGGGAAACCTGTCGTGCCAGCTGCATTAATGAATCGGCCAACGCGCGGGGAGAGGCGGTTTGCGTATTG
GGCGCTCTTCCGCTTCCTCGCTCACTGACTCGCTGCGCTCGGTCGTTCGGCTGCGGCGAGCGGTATCAGC
TCACTCAAAGGCGGTAATACGGTTATCCACAGAATCAGGGGATAACGCAGGAAAGAACATGTGAGCAAAA
GGCCAGCAAAAGGCCAGGAACCGTAAAAAGGCCGCGTTGCTGGCGTTTTTCCATAGGCTCCGCCCCCCTG
ACGAGCATCACAAAAATCGACGCTCAAGTCAGAGGTGGCGAAACCCGACAGGACTATAAAGATACCAGGC
GTTTCCCCCTGGAAGCTCCCTCGTGCGCTCTCCTGTTCCGACCCTGCCGCTTACCGGATACCTGTCCGCC
TTTCTCCCTTCGGGAAGCGTGGCGCTTTCTCATAGCTCACGCTGTAGGTATCTCAGTTCGGTGTAGGTCG
TTCGCTCCAAGCTGGGCTGTGTGCACGAACCCCCCGTTCAGCCCGACCGCTGCGCCTTATCCGGTAACTA
TCGTCTTGAGTCCAACCCGGTAAGACACGACTTATCGCCACTGGCAGCAGCCACTGGTAACAGGATTAGC
AGAGCGAGGTATGTAGGCGGTGCTACAGAGTTCTTGAAGTGGTGGCCTAACTACGGCTACACTAGAAGAA
CAGTATTTGGTATCTGCGCTCTGCTGAAGCCAGTTACCTTCGGAAAAAGAGTTGGTAGCTCTTGATCCGG
CAAACAAACCACCGCTGGTAGCGGTGGTTTTTTTGTTTGCAAGCAGCAGATTACGCGCAGAAAAAAAGGA
TCTCAAGAAGATCCTTTGATCTTTTCTACGGGGTCTGACGCTCAGTGGAACGAAAACTCACGTTAAGGGA
TTTTGGTCATGAGATTATCAAAAAGGATCTTCACCTAGATCCTTTTAAATTAAAAATGAAGTTTTAAATC
AATCTAAAGTATATATGAGTAAACTTGGTCTGACAGTTACCAATGCTTAATCAGTGAGGCACCTATCTCA
GCGATCTGTCTATTTCGTTCATCCATAGTTGCCTGACTCCCCGTCGTGTAGATAACTACGATACGGGAGG
GCTTACCATCTGGCCCCAGTGCTGCAATGATACCGCGAGACCCACGCTCACCGGCTCCAGATTTATCAGC
AATAAACCAGCCAGCCGGAAGGGCCGAGCGCAGAAGTGGTCCTGCAACTTTATCCGCCTCCATCCAGTCT
ATTAATTGTTGCCGGGAAGCTAGAGTAAGTAGTTCGCCAGTTAATAGTTTGCGCAACGTTGTTGCCATTG
CTACAGGCATCGTGGTGTCACGCTCGTCGTTTGGTATGGCTTCATTCAGCTCCGGTTCCCAACGATCAAG
GCGAGTTACATGATCCCCCATGTTGTGCAAAAAAGCGGTTAGCTCCTTCGGTCCTCCGATCGTTGTCAGA
AGTAAGTTGGCCGCAGTGTTATCACTCATGGTTATGGCAGCACTGCATAATTCTCTTACTGTCATGCCAT
CCGTAAGATGCTTTTCTGTGACTGGTGAGTACTCAACCAAGTCATTCTGAGAATAGTGTATGCGGCGACC
GAGTTGCTCTTGCCCGGCGTCAATACGGGATAATACCGCGCCACATAGCAGAACTTTAAAAGTGCTCATC
ATTGGAAAACGTTCTTCGGGGCGAAAACTCTCAAGGATCTTACCGCTGTTGAGATCCAGTTCGATGTAAC
CCACTCGTGCACCCAACTGATCTTCAGCATCTTTTACTTTCACCAGCGTTTCTGGGTGAGCAAAAACAGG
AAGGCAAAATGCCGCAAAAAAGGGAATAAGGGCGACACGGAAATGTTGAATACTCATACTCTTCCTTTTT
CAATATTATTGAAGCATTTATCAGGGTTATTGTCTCATGAGCGGATACATATTTGAATGTATTTAGAAAA
ATAAACAAATAGGGGTTCCGCGCACATTTCCCCGAAAAGTGCCACCTGACGTC
Features (pLannotate 1.2.2; 24 found; start..end, strand, type, name):
     28..80      -  misc_feature   bom (fragment): basis of mobility region from pBR322
    253..632     +  enhancer       CMV enhancer: human cytomegalovirus immediate early enhancer
    634..833     +  promoter       CMV promoter: human cytomegalovirus (CMV) immediate early promoter
    901..939     +  misc_feature   Ad SA (fragment): adenovirus major late transcript splice acceptor (Friedrich and Soriano, 1991)
    972..1181    -  CDS            PTP (fragment): TERM_ADE02 - Experimental evidence at protein level: Swiss-Prot protein existence level 1. Protein covalently bound to the viral DNA that acts as a primer for viral genomic replication by DNA strand displacement. Assembles on the viral origin of replication in an initiation complex with viral polymerase, DBP, host NFIA and host POU2F1/OCT1. During initiation, the polymerase covalently couples the first dCTP with Ser- 580 of pTP. The terminal protein stimulates the template activity over 20 fold compared to protein-free templates. Neo-synthesized viral genomes are linked to two preterminal prot
   1212..1301    +  intron         chimeric intron (fragment): chimera between introns from adenovirus and immunoglobulin heavy chain genes
   1320..1366    +  CDS            IgH signal sequence (fragment): signal sequence from the mouse immunoglobulin heavy chain variable region
   1386..1404    +  promoter       T7 promoter: promoter for bacteriophage T7 RNA polymerase
   1427..2869    +  CDS            ACOD1: IRG1_HUMAN - Also known as IRG1. Experimental evidence at protein level: Swiss-Prot protein existence level 1. Cis-aconitate decarboxylase that catalyzes production of itaconate and is involved in the inhibition of the inflammatory response (PubMed:23609450, PubMed:23610393). Acts as a negative regulator of the Toll-like receptors (TLRs)-mediated inflammatory innate response by stimulating the tumor necrosis factor alpha-induced protein TNFAIP3 expression via reactive oxygen species (ROS) in LPS- tolerized macrophages (PubMed:23609450). Involved in antimicrobial response of innate immune cells
   2870..2896    +  CDS            HA: HA (human influenza hemagglutinin) epitope tag
   2953..3177    +  polyA_signal   bGH poly(A) signal: bovine growth hormone polyadenylation signal
   3181..3202    +  promoter       SV40 promoter (fragment): SV40 enhancer and early promoter
   3223..3651    +  rep_origin     f1 ori (sequence partly withheld): f1 bacteriophage origin of replication; arrow indicates direction of (+) strand synthesis
   3665..3994    +  promoter       SV40 promoter: SV40 enhancer and early promoter
   4043..5068    +  CDS            HygR: aminoglycoside phosphotransferase from E. coli; aph(4)-Ia; confers resistance to hygromycin
   5078..5203    +  CDS            ble (fragment): BLE_KLEPN - Experimental evidence at protein level: Swiss-Prot protein existence level 1. Binding protein with a strong affinity to the bleomycin family of antibiotics. Binds to CL990; an antimitotic-antibiotic compound. From Klebsiella pneumoniae.
   5198..5319    +  polyA_signal   SV40 poly(A) signal: SV40 polyadenylation signal
   5392..5408    -  protein_bind   lac operator: The lac repressor binds to the lac operator to inhibit transcription in E. coli. This inhibition can be relieved by adding lactose or isopropyl-β-D-thiogalactopyranoside (IPTG). lac repressor encoded by lacI
   5416..5446    -  promoter       lac promoter: promoter for the E. coli lac operon
   5461..5482    -  protein_bind   CAP binding site: CAP binding activates transcription in the presence of cAMP. E. coli catabolite activator protein
   5495..5587    -  CDS            lacI (fragment): lac repressor; lacI; The lac repressor binds to the lac operator to inhibit transcription in E. coli. This inhibition can be relieved by adding lactose or isopropyl-β-D-thiogalactopyranoside (IPTG).
   5770..6358    -  rep_origin     ori: high-copy-number ColE1/pMB1/pBR322/pUC origin of replication
   6529..7389    -  CDS            AmpR: β-lactamase; bla; confers resistance to ampicillin, carbenicillin, and related antibiotics
   7390..7494    -  promoter       AmpR promoter: bla
