[The description below was written by a language model from this plasmid's Addgene catalogue record and pLannotate feature annotations shown in this document.]
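Description:
pcmv3-IRG1-L272Q-HA is a mammalian expression plasmid built on the pcmv3 backbone that drives expression of human ACOD1 (also known as IRG1) carrying a leucine-to-glutamine substitution at position 272. ACOD1 is the cis-aconitate decarboxylase that produces itaconate, a metabolite involved in restraining inflammatory responses in innate immune cells. The coding sequence is fused at its C terminus to an HA epitope tag, allowing detection or immunoprecipitation with anti-HA antibodies. Transcription comes from the human cytomegalovirus immediate early enhancer and promoter. Between the promoter and the insert, the feature table annotates several adenovirus- and immunoglobulin-derived fragments (a splice acceptor, part of a chimeric intron, and partial matches to adenoviral pTP and an IgH signal sequence). These most likely represent a composite leader/intron region that boosts expression, not separate functional coding elements. A T7 promoter lies just upstream of the ORF, and a bovine growth hormone polyadenylation signal terminates the transcript.

For propagation in E. coli, the roughly 7.5 kb plasmid carries a high-copy ColE1/pUC-type origin and a β-lactamase gene conferring ampicillin resistance; an f1 origin and remnants of lac regulatory sequences are also present. A second mammalian cassette, consisting of the SV40 enhancer/early promoter, a hygromycin resistance gene and the SV40 polyadenylation signal, allows selection of stably transfected cells. The record does not state the functional consequence of the L272Q change. The construct comes from work on itaconate derivatives and inflammatory signalling, so it is presumably a point-mutant counterpart for comparison with wild-type IRG1 in transfected mammalian cells.
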