Addgene plasmid #198184: pcmv3-IRG1-L272Q-HA
Purpose: Mammalian expression of HA-tagged human ACOD1 (IRG1) L272Q
Depositing lab: Yun Zhao. Depositing organization: BenQ Hospital Affiliated to Nanjing Medical University. Publication: 4-octyl itaconate as a metabolite derivative inhibits inflammation via alkylation of STING. Li W, Li Y, Kang J, Jiang H, Gong W, Chen L, Wu C, Liu M, Wu X, Zhao Y, Ren J. Cell Rep. 2023 Mar 28;42(3):112145. doi: 10.1016/j.celrep.2023.112145. Epub 2023 Feb 28. PubMed 36862550.
Backbone
  Vector backbone: pcmv3
  Vector type: Mammalian Expression
Growth in bacteria
  Bacterial resistance: Ampicillin, 100 μg/mL
  Growth temperature: 37°C
  Growth strain: DH5alpha
  Copy number: Unknown
Gene/Insert
  Gene/Insert name: ACOD1 (alt name: IRG1)
  Species: H. sapiens (human)
  Mutation: The leucine in IRG1 at position 272 mutates to glutarnine
  GenBank ID: NM_001258406.2
  Entrez Gene: ACOD1 (a.k.a. CAD, IRG1)
  Promoter: CMV
  Tag / fusion protein: HA (C terminal on insert)
  Cloning method: Gibson Cloning
  Sequencing primers: 5′ TGGCCATACACTTGAGTGAC; 3′ ACAGTGGGAGTGGCACCTTC
Terms and licenses: Academic/Nonprofit Terms; Industry Terms: Not Available to Industry
How to cite: pcmv3-IRG1-L272Q-HA was a gift from Yun Zhao (Addgene plasmid # 198184 ; http://n2t.net/addgene:198184 ; RRID:Addgene_198184)
